Addgene plasmid #72273: pGZ136 (pRS406-pREB1-3FLAG-MNase-NLS)
Purpose: FLAG-Mnase expressed under the REB1 promoter
Depositing lab: Steven Henikoff. Depositing organization: Fred Hutchinson Cancer Center. Publication: ChEC-seq kinetics discriminates transcription factor binding sites by DNA sequence and shape in vivo. Zentner GE, Kasinathan S, Xin B, Rohs R, Henikoff S. Nat Commun. 2015 Oct 22;6:8733. doi: 10.1038/ncomms9733. PubMed 26490019.
Backbone
  Vector backbone: pRS406
  Backbone size w/o insert (bp): 4384
  Total vector size (bp): 5273
  Selectable markers: URA3
Growth in bacteria
  Bacterial resistance: Ampicillin, 100 μg/mL
  Growth temperature: 37°C
  Growth strain: NEB Stable
  Copy number: Unknown
Gene/Insert
  Gene/Insert name: 3xFLAG tag and aa 83-231 of Mnase (alt name: 3FLAG-MNase)
  Insert size (bp): 525
  Promoter: REB1
  Cloning method: Restriction Enzyme; 5′ cloning site XhoI (not destroyed); 3′ cloning site EcoRI (not destroyed)
  Sequencing primers: 5′ M13; 3′ M13
Terms and licenses: Academic/Nonprofit Terms; Industry Terms: Not Available to Industry
How to cite: pGZ136 (pRS406-pREB1-3FLAG-MNase-NLS) was a gift from Steven Henikoff (Addgene plasmid # 72273 ; http://n2t.net/addgene:72273 ; RRID:Addgene_72273)
