[The description below was written by a language model from this plasmid's Addgene catalogue record.]
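Description:
pGZ136 (pRS406-pREB1-3FLAG-MNase-NLS) is a yeast integrating plasmid built on the pRS406 backbone, with a recorded total size of about 5.3 kb. pRS406 belongs to the pRS400 series of yeast shuttle vectors and lacks a yeast replication origin or centromere, so it is maintained in yeast only after integration into the genome, with transformants selected through the URA3 auxotrophic marker. In E. coli the plasmid is propagated under ampicillin selection; its copy number is listed as unknown. No feature table accompanies the record, so details of the bacterial origin and other backbone elements are not itemised.

The payload is a 525 bp insert cloned between XhoI and EcoRI sites, both of which are retained. It encodes a 3xFLAG epitope tag fused to amino acids 83–231 of micrococcal nuclease (MNase). The construct name also indicates a nuclear localisation signal at the C-terminal end, which would direct the otherwise untethered nuclease into the nucleus. Expression is driven by the REB1 promoter, presumably giving levels comparable to those of the endogenous Reb1 transcription factor, though the record does not say so explicitly. The FLAG tag allows the protein to be detected with standard antibodies.

The associated publication concerns ChEC-seq, in which transcription factors fused to MNase cleave DNA near their binding sites in vivo. A free, nuclear-targeted MNase not fused to any DNA-binding factor fits the role of a control for non-specific cleavage in such experiments. The record's stated purpose, however, is simply expression of FLAG-MNase under the REB1 promoter.
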