>Addgene plasmid #72273 | pGZ136 (pRS406-pREB1-3FLAG-MNase-NLS) | depositor partial sequence | sequence record 131756 | Expression cassette verified with M13 Forward and reverse primers
ATTTTACGTAAACTTTCAATACATTGAAATTGTGTCTCATTTTCTTCTAGAAGCTCCTCGGAAAAATTGA
TCACGTGATATATAGCAACAACTTTGTTACCCGTCTTTCAAATTGGGCCCATGCCGGGTGGCAAACCAAA
GGCGGCCAAGGGACCTACCCTCACAAAGGACAACGACAAACAAATGGCAGCTTTCTTGACCACACAAGAT
AAAACAACAAAACTCAGGCTGTTATTACCCTGCTGTGGACCCAACCTAAAGTAAATAAATAAACATCATC
ACAAGCAAGGTTATCTACACACTATCGTTATTAGTTTGAACTCACGTGTTGCTGCTGAATTAGAATATTT
ATAGCTCAATCAATATGGATTACAAGGATCACGATGGCGATTACAAGGATCACGATATCGATTACAAGGA
TGATGATGATAAGGCGGCCGCCACCAGTACCAAGAAGCTGCACAAGGAGCCCGCCACCCTGATCAAGGCC
ATAGATGGCGATACCGTGAAGCTGATGTATAAGGGCCAGCCCATGACCTTCCGCCTGCTGCTGGTGGATA
CCCCCGAGACCAAGCACCCGAAAAAGGGCGTGGAAAAGTACGGACCCGAGGCCAGCGCCTTCACAAAAAA
GATGGTGGAGAACGCCAAGAAAATCGAGGTGGAGTTCGATAAAGGCCAACGCACCGATAAGTATGGACGC
GGTCTGGCCTACATCTACGCCGACGGCAAAATGGTGAACGAGGCCCTGGTGCGGCAGGGACTGGCCAAGG
TGGCGTACGTGTACAAGCCCAACAACACCCACGAGCAGCACCTGCGCAAGAGCGAGGCTCAGGCAAAGAA
GGAGAAACTGAACATCTGGAGTGAGGATAACGCCGATAGCGGCCAGCCACCAAAAAAAAAAAGAAAAGTT
TAGTAGGAATTCCTGCAGCCCGGGGGATCCACTAGTTCTAGAGCGGCCGCCACCGCGG
