>Addgene plasmid #72273 | pGZ136 (pRS406-pREB1-3FLAG-MNase-NLS) | addgene partial sequence | sequence record 134160 | M13pUC-Rev 5'-AGCGGATAACAATTTCACACAGG-3'
AGCGCGCAATTAACCCTCACTAAAGGGAACAAAAGCTGGAGCTCCACCGCGGTGGCGGCCGCTCTAGAAC
TAGTGGATCCCCCGGGCTGCAGGAATTCCTACTAAACTTTTCTTTTTTTTTTTGGTGGCTGGCCGCTATC
GGCGTTATCCTCACTCCAGATGTTCAGTTTCTCCTTCTTTGCCTGAGCCTCGCTCTTGCGCAGGTGCTGC
TCGTGGGTGTTGTTGGGCTTGTACACGTACGCCACCTTGGCCAGTCCCTGCCGCACCAGGGCCTCGTTCA
CCATTTTGCCGTCGGCGTAGATGTAGGCCAGACCGCGTCCATACTTATCGGTGCGTTGGCCTTTATCGAA
CTCCACCTCGATTTTCTTGGCGTTCTCCACCATCTTTTTTGTGAAGGCGCTGGCCTCGGGTCCGTACTTT
TCCACGCCCTTTTTCGGGTGCTTGGTCTCGGGGGTATCCACCAGCAGCAGGCGGAAGGTCATGGGCTGGC
CCTTATACATCAGCTTCACGGTATCGCCATCTATGGCCTTGATCAGGGTGGCGGGCTCCTTGTGCAGCTT
CTTGGTACTGGTGGCGGCCGCCTTATCATCATCATCCTTGTAATCGATATCGTGATCCTTGTAATCGCCA
TCGTGATCCTTGTAATCCATATTGATTGAGCTATAAATATTCTAATTCAGCANCAACACGTGAGTTCAAA
CTAATAACGATAGTGTGTAGATAACCTTGCTTGTGATGA
